>Addgene plasmid #45590 | pQuantEGFP-bsr-kana | depositor full sequence | sequence record 64410 | pQuantEGFP-bsr-kana sequence 5167 bps
AAGCTTGCCGCCGATATCACCAGCCTGTACAAGGGCGAGAATTTGTATTTTCAGGGTGAGCTCATGGTGA
GCAAGGGCGAGGAGCTGTTCACCGGGGTGGTGCCCATCCTGGTCGAGCTGGACGGCGACGTAAACGGCCA
CAAGTTCAGCGTGTCCGGCGAGGGCGAGGGCGATGCCACCTACGGCAAGCTGACCCTGAAGTTCATCTGC
ACCACCGGCAAGCTGCCCGTGCCCTGGCCCACCCTCGTGACCACCCTGACCTACGGCGTGCAGTGCTTCA
GCCGCTACCCCGACCACATGAAGCAGCACGACTTCTTCAAGTCCGCCATGCCCGAAGGCTACGTCCAGGA
GCGCACCATCTTCTTCAAGGACGACGGCAACTACAAGACCCGCGCCGAGGTGAAGTTCGAGGGCGACACC
CTGGTGAACCGCATCGAGCTGAAGGGCATCGACTTCAAGGAGGACGGCAACATCCTGGGGCACAAGCTGG
AGTACAACTACAACAGCCACAACGTCTATATCATGGCCGACAAGCAGAAGAACGGCATCAAGGTGAACTT
CAAGATCCGCCACAACATCGAGGACGGCAGCGTGCAGCTCGCCGACCACTACCAGCAGAACACCCCCATC
GGCGACGGCCCCGTGCTGCTGCCCGACAACCACTACCTGAGCACCCAGTCCGCCCTGAGCAAAGACCCCA
ACGAGAAGCGCGATCACATGGTCCTGCTGGAGTTCGTGACCGCCGCCGGGATCACTCTCGGCATGGACGA
GCTGTACAAGTAAACTAGTGGATCCCCTACCGTTCGTATAGCATACATTATACGAAGTTATTGATCAACC
GGACTGTTACCAACACCCACACCCCTGTGATGAAACAAAACCCATAAATGCGCATAAAACAAGACGAGAT
TGGCATGGCTTTATTTGTTTTTTCTTTTGGCGCTTGACTCAGGATTAAAAAACTGGAATGGTGAAGGTGT
CAGCAGCAGTCTTAAAATGAAACATGTTGGAGCGAACGCCCCCAAAGTTCTACAATGCATCTGAGGACTT
TGATTGTACATTTGTTTCTTTTTTAATAGTCATTCCAAATATTGTTATAATGCATTGTTACAGGAAGTTA
CTCGCCTCTGTGAAGGCAACAGCCCAGCTGGGAGGAGCCGGTACCAATTACTGGTGTTAGATGATAATTG
CTTGTCTGTAAATTATGTAACCCAACAAGTGTCTTTTTGTATCTTCCGCCTTAAAAACAAAACACACTTG
ATCCTTTTTGGTTTGTCAAGCAAGCGGGCTGTGTTCCCCAGTGATAGATGTGAATGAAGGCTTTACAGTC
CCCCACAGTCTAGGAGTAAAGTGCCAGTATGTGGGGGAGGGAGGGGCTACCTGTACACTGACTTAAGACC
AGTTCAAATAAAAGTGCACACAATAGAGGCTTGACTGGTGTTCCCAGGGGGCGCTCTTCCGCTTCCTCGC
TCACTGACTCGCTGCGCTCGGTCGTTCGGCTGCGGCGAGCGGTATCAGCTCACTCAAAGGCGGTAATACG
GTTATCCACAGAATCAGGGGATAACGCAGGAAAGAACATGTGAGCAAAAGGCCAGCAAAAGGCCAGGAAC
CGTAAAAAGGCCGCGTTGCTGGCGTTTTTCCATAGGCTCCGCCCCCCTGACGAGCATCACAAAAATCGAC
GCTCAAGTCAGAGGTGGCGAAACCCGACAGGACTATAAAGATACCAGGCGTTTCCCCCTGGAAGCTCCCT
CGTGCGCTCTCCTGTTCCGACCCTGCCGCTTACCGGATACCTGTCCGCCTTTCTCCCTTCGGGAAGCGTG
GCGCTTTCTCATAGCTCACGCTGTAGGTATCTCAGTTCGGTGTAGGTCGTTCGCTCCAAGCTGGGCTGTG
TGCACGAACCCCCCGTTCAGCCCGACCGCTGCGCCTTATCCGGTAACTATCGTCTTGAGTCCAACCCGGT
AAGACACGACTTATCGCCACTGGCAGCAGCCACTGGTAACAGGATTAGCAGAGCGAGGTATGTAGGCGGT
GCTACAGAGTTCTTGAAGTGGTGGCCTAACTACGGCTACACTAGAAGGACAGTATTTGGTATCTGCGCTC
TGCTGAAGCCAGTTACCTTCGGAAAAAGAGTTGGTAGCTCTTGATCCGGCAAACAAACCACCGCTGGTAG
CGGTGGTTTTTTTGTTTGCAAGCAGCAGATTACGCGCAGAAAAAAAGGATCTCAAGAAGATCCTTTGATC
TTTTCTACGGGGTCTGACGCTCAGTGGAACGAAAACTCACGTTAAGGGATTTTGGTCATGAACAATAAAA
CTGTCTGCTTACATAAACAGTAATACAAGGGGTGTTATGAGCCATATTCAACGGGAAACGTCTTGCTCTA
GGCCGCGATTAAATTCCAACATGGATGCTGATTTATATGGGTATAAATGGGCTCGCGATAATGTCGGGCA
ATCAGGTGCGACAATCTATCGATTGTATGGGAAGCCCGATGCGCCAGAGTTGTTTCTGAAACATGGCAAA
GGTAGCGTTGCCAATGATGTTACAGATGAGATGGTCAGACTAAACTGGCTGACGGAATTTATGCCTCTTC
CGACCATCAAGCATTTTATCCGTACTCCTGATGATGCATGGTTACTCACCACTGCGATCCCCGGGAAAAC
AGCATTCCAGGTATTAGAAGAATATCCTGATTCAGGTGAAAATATTGTTGATGCGCTGGCAGTGTTCCTG
CGCCGGTTGCATTCGATTCCTGTTTGTAATTGTCCTTTTAACAGCGATCGCGTATTTCGTCTCGCTCAGG
CGCAATCACGAATGAATAACGGTTTGGTTGATGCGAGTGATTTTGATGACGAGCGTAATGGCTGGCCTGT
TGAACAAGTCTGGAAAGAAATGCATAAACTTTTGCCATTCTCACCGGATTCAGTCGTCACTCATGGTGAT
TTCTCACTTGATAACCTTATTTTTGACGAGGGGAAATTAATAGGTTGTATTGATGTTGGACGAGTCGGAA
TCGCAGACCGATACCAGGATCTTGCCATCCTATGGAACTGCCTCGGTGAGTTTTCTCCTTCATTACAGAA
ACGGCTTTTTCAAAAATATGGTATTGATAATCCTGATATGAATAAATTGCAGTTTCATTTGATGCTCGAT
GAGTTTTTCTAAGAATTAATTCATGAGGCTCTTCCTTTTTCAATATTCAGGCTTACCTTTATGCTTCCGG
CTCGTATGTTGTGTGGAATTGTGAGCGGATAACAATTTCACACAGGAAACAGCTATGACCATGATTACGC
CAAGCTCTAGCTAGAGGTCGACCAGACATGATAAGATACATTGATGAGTTTGGACAAACCACAACTAGAA
TGCAGTGAAAAAAATGCTTTATTTGTGAAATTTGTGATGCTATTGCTTTATTTGTAACCATTATAAGCTG
CAATAAACAAGTTAACAACAACAATTGCATTCATTTTATGTTTCAGGTTCAGGGGGAGGTGTGGGAGGTT
TTTTAAAGCAAGTAAAACCTCTACAAATGTGGTATGGCTGATTATGATCTCTAGTCAAGGCACTATACAT
CAAATATTCCTTATTAACCCCTTTACAAATTAAAAAGCTAAAGGTACACAATTTTTGAGCATAGTTATTA
ATAGCAGACACTCTATGCCTGTGTGGAGTAAGAAAAAACAGTATGTTATGATTATAACTGTTATGCCTAC
TTATAAAGGTTACAGAATATTTTTCCATAATTTTCTTGTATAGCAGTGCAGCTTTTTCCTTTGTGGTGTA
AATAGCAAAGCAAGCAAGAGTTCTATTACTAAACACAGCATGACTCAAAAAACTTAGCAATTCTGAAGGA
AAGTCCTTGGGGTCTTCTACCTTTCTCTTCTTTTTTGGAGGAGTAGAATGTTGAGAGTCAGCAGTAGCCT
CATCATCACTAGATGGCATTTCTTCTGAGCAAAACAGGTTTTCCTCATTAAAGGCATTCCACCACTGCTC
CCATTCATCAGTTCCATAGGTTGGAATCTAAAATACACAAACAATTAGAATCAGTAGTTTAACACATTAT
ACACTTAAAAATTTTATATTTACCTTAGAGCTTTAAATCTCTGTAGGTAGTTTGTCCAATTATGTCACAC
CACAGAAGTAAGGTTCCTTCACAAAGATCCGGACCAAAGCGGCCATCGTGCCTCCCCACTCCTGCAGTTC
GGGGGCATGGATGCGCGGATAGCCGCTGCTGGTTTCCTGGATGCCGACGGATTTGCACTGCCGGTAGAAC
TCCGCGAGGTCGTCCAGCCTCAGGCAGCAGCCAAGCTAGCTTGGTATGGTAAAACTTTTAATTTCGGGTA
TATTTGAGTGGAATGAGTTCTTCAATCGTAGTTTTGACTAACTTGCCATTCATTTCTATTAACACAAAAC
AATCTGGTGCATAGTCTGAAATCAACTCCCTACACATACCACAAGGACTTACCACTCGAATACTTCTATC
TACTTCGTCAGAATAAGGGTGTCTAACAGCTACAATCGTGTCAAAATCCTTTTGTCCATTCGAAACTGCA
CTACCAATCGCAATGGCTTCTGCACAAACAGTTACTCGTCCTATATACGCTTCAATATGTACTGCCGAAA
TGATTTCTCCTGTTTTCGTACGAATTGCCGCTCCCACATGATGTTTATTATCCTCATAAAGCATTGTAAT
CTTCTCTGTCGCTACTTCTACTAATTCTAGATCTTGTTGAGAAATGTTAAATGTTTTCATATATTCTTCT
TCCTCCGATTTCTGCAAAAATGAATCCACCGGTCGTGGCGGCCGACCTGCAGGCATGCAAGCTAGCTTTT
TGCAAAAGCCTAGGCCTCCAAAAAAGCCTCCCCACTACTTCTGGAATAGCTCAGAGGCAGAGGCGGCCTC
GGCCTCTGCATAAATAAAAAAAATTAGTCAGCCATGGGGCGGAGAATGGGCGGAACTGGGCGGAGTTAGG
GGCGGGATGGGCGGAGTTAGGGGCGGGACTATGGTTGCTGACTAATTGAGATGCATGCTTTGCATACTTC
TGCCTGCTGGGGAGCCTGGGGACTTTCCACACCTGGTTGCTAACTAATTGAGATGCATGCTTTGCATACT
TCTGCCTGCTGGAAATAACTTCGTATAGCATACATTATACGAACGGTACTCGAGGGG
Features (pLannotate 1.2.2; 17 found; start..end, strand, type, name):
     64..783     +  CDS            EGFP: the original enhanced GFP (Yang et al., 1996) mammalian codon-optimized
    798..831     +  protein_bind   lox71: Left element (LE) mutant of loxP (Araki et al., 2010). Cre-mediated recombination occurs in the 8-bp core sequence (GCATACAT). Cre recombinase
   1637..2225    -  rep_origin     ori: high-copy-number ColE1/pMB1/pBR322/pUC origin of replication
   2347..3162    +  CDS            KanR: aminoglycoside phosphotransferase; aph(3')-Ia; confers resistance to kanamycin in bacteria or G418 (Geneticin®) in eukaryotes
   3179..3197    -  promoter       AmpR promoter (fragment): bla
   3207..3231    +  promoter       lac promoter (fragment): promoter for the E. coli lac operon
   3239..3255    +  protein_bind   lac operator: The lac repressor binds to the lac operator to inhibit transcription in E. coli. This inhibition can be relieved by adding lactose or isopropyl-β-D-thiogalactopyranoside (IPTG). lac repressor encoded by lacI
   3322..3443    -  polyA_signal   SV40 poly(A) signal: SV40 polyadenylation signal
   3466..3549    -  CDS            large T antigen (fragment): large T antigen from SV40 (simian virus 40)
   3868..3888    -  CDS            SV40 NLS: nuclear localization signal of SV40 (simian virus 40) large T antigen
   4018..4083    -  intron         small t intron: SV40 (simian virus 40) small t antigen intron
   4085..4159    -  CDS            small t antigen (fragment): SV40 (simian virus 40) small t antigen
   4162..4299    -  CDS            ble (fragment): BLE_KLEPN - Experimental evidence at protein level: Swiss-Prot protein existence level 1. Binding protein with a strong affinity to the bleomycin family of antibiotics. Binds to CL990; an antimitotic-antibiotic compound. From Klebsiella pneumoniae.
   4331..4750    -  CDS            bsr: BSR_BACCE - Experimental evidence at protein level: Swiss-Prot protein existence level 1. Catalyzes the deamination of the cytosine moiety of the antibiotics blasticidin S, cytomycin and acetylblasticidin S. From Bacillus cereus.
   4803..4823    +  misc_feature   MCS (fragment): pUC18/19 multiple cloning site
   4829..5122    -  promoter       SV40 promoter (fragment): SV40 enhancer and early promoter
   5125..5158    +  protein_bind   lox66: Right element (RE) mutant of loxP (Araki et al., 2010). Cre-mediated recombination occurs in the 8-bp core sequence (GCATACAT). Cre recombinase
