[The description below was written by a language model from this plasmid's Addgene catalogue record and pLannotate feature annotations shown in this document.]
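Description:
pQuantEGFP-bsr-kana is an empty backbone for gene targeting in the chicken DT40 B-cell line. It is catalogued as derived from pET28 and designed to receive inserts by ligation-independent cloning. It replicates in E. coli from a high-copy ColE1/pUC-type origin and is selected with kanamycin through an aph(3')-Ia (KanR) gene. The record lists no insert, and the positions where targeting sequences such as homology arms would go are not annotated in the 5,167 nt feature table.

The payload has two functional parts. The first is a C-terminal "Quant-EGFP" tag. The table annotates its mammalian codon-optimised EGFP coding sequence, but the short "Quant" portion is not annotated and the record does not describe its composition. No promoter lies upstream of EGFP, which fits a design in which the tag is fused in frame to the 3′ end of an endogenous gene and expressed from that locus. The second part is a blasticidin selection cassette on the opposite strand. A fragment of the SV40 enhancer/early promoter drives the bsr blasticidin S deaminase gene, followed by the SV40 small t intron and an SV40 polyadenylation signal. The accompanying ble, large T and small t fragments appear to be remnants of the cassette's source.

A lox71 site sits just after EGFP and a lox66 site lies beyond the SV40 promoter, so in the map as drawn these sites bracket the bacterial backbone together with the bsr cassette. Cre recombination between these left- and right-element mutant sites excises the intervening DNA and leaves a doubly mutated site that recombines poorly, which would allow marker removal and reuse of blasticidin. The associated work concerns gene targeting and functional proteomics in DT40 cells, suggesting use for endogenous tagging of proteins for fluorescence and proteomic analysis.
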