Addgene plasmid #45590: pQuantEGFP-bsr-kana
Purpose: (Empty Backbone)
Depositing lab: Andrzej Dziembowski. Depositing organization: Polish Academy of Sciences, Institute of Biochemistry and Biophysics. Publication: A new strategy for gene targeting and functional proteomics using the DT40 cell line. Orlowska KP, Klosowska K, Szczesny RJ, Cysewski D, Krawczyk PS, Dziembowski A. Nucleic Acids Res. 2013 Sep;41(17):e167. doi: 10.1093/nar/gkt650. Epub 2013 Jul 27. PubMed 23892402.
Backbone
  Vector backbone: pET28
  Backbone manufacturer: Novagen
  Vector type: Cre/Lox ; DT40 cell line targeting
  Selectable markers: Blasticidin
  Tag / fusion protein: Quant-EGFP tag (C terminal on backbone)
Growth in bacteria
  Bacterial resistance: Kanamycin, 50 μg/mL
  Growth temperature: 37°C
  Growth strain: DH5alpha
  Copy number: High Copy
Gene/Insert
  Cloning method: Ligation Independent Cloning
  Sequencing primers: 5′ GGGACTTTCCACACCTGG; 3′ TGCAGATGAACTTCAGGGTC
Terms and licenses: Academic/Nonprofit Terms; Industry Terms: Not Available to Industry
How to cite: pQuantEGFP-bsr-kana was a gift from Andrzej Dziembowski (Addgene plasmid # 45590 ; http://n2t.net/addgene:45590 ; RRID:Addgene_45590)
