>Addgene plasmid #45590 | pQuantEGFP-bsr-kana | addgene partial sequence | sequence record 66596 | SV40pro-F 5'-TATTTATGCAGAGGCCGAGG-3'
GAAGTAGTGGGGAGGCTTTTTTGGAGGCCTAGGCTTTTGCAAAAAGCTAGCTTGCATGCCTGCAGGTCGG
CCGCCACGACCGGTGGATTCATTTTTGCAGAAATCGGAGGAAGAAGAATATATGAAAACATTTAACATTT
CTCAACAAGATCTAGAATTAGTAGAAGTAGCGACAGAGAAGATTACAATGCTTTATGAGGATAATAAACA
TCATGTGGGAGCGGCAATTCGTACGAAAACAGGAGAAATCATTTCGGCAGTACATATTGAAGCGTATATA
GGACGAGTAACTGTTTGTGCAGAAGCCATTGCGATTGGTAGTGCAGTTTCGAATGGACAAAAGGATTTTG
ACACGATTGTAGCTGTTAGACACCCTTATTCTGACGAAGTAGATAGAAGTATTCGAGTGGTAAGTCCTTG
TGGTATGTGTAGGGAGTTGATTTCAGACTATGCACCAGATTGTTTTGTGTTAATAGAAATGAATGGCAAG
TTAGTCAAAACTACGATTGAAGAACTCATTCCACTCAAATATACCCGAAATTAAAAGTTTTACCATACCA
AGCTAGCTTGGCTGCTGCCTGAGGCTGGACGACCTCGCGGAGTTCTACCGGCAGTGCAAATCCGTCGGCA
TCCAGGAAACCAGCAGCGGCTATCCGCGCATCCATGCCCCCGAACTGCAGGAGTGGGGAGGCACGATGGC
CGCTTTGGTCCGGATCTTTGTGAAGGAACCTTACTTCTGTGGTGTGACATAATTGGACAAACTACCTACA
GAGATTTAAAGCTCTAAGGTAAATATAAAATTTTTAAGTGTATAATGTGTTAAACTACTGATTCTAATTG
TTTGTGTATTTTAGATTCCA
