>Addgene plasmid #45590 | pQuantEGFP-bsr-kana | addgene partial sequence | sequence record 66597 | SV40-pA-R
CAATAAACAAGTTAACAACAACAATTGCATTCATTTTATGTTTCAGGTTCAGGGGGAGGTGTGGGAGGTT
TTTTAAAGCAAGTAAAACCTCTACAAATGTGGTATGGCTGATTATGATCTCTAGTCAAGGCACTATACAT
CAAATATTCCTTATTAACCCCTTTACAAATTAAAAAGCTAAAGGTACACAATTTTTGAGCATAGTTATTA
ATAGCAGACACTCTATGCCTGTGTGGAGTAAGAAAAAACAGTATGTTATGATTATAACTGTTATGCCTAC
TTATAAAGGTTACAGAATATTTTTCCATAATTTTCTTGTATAGCAGTGCAGCTTTTTCCTTTGTGGTGTA
AATAGCAAAGCAAGCAAGAGTTCTATTACTAAACACAGCATGACTCAAAAAACTTAGCAATTCTGAAGGA
AAGTCCTTGGGGTCTTCTACCTTTCTCTTCTTTTTTGGAGGAGTAGAATGTTGAGAGTCAGCAGTAGCCT
CATCATCACTAGATGGCATTTCTTCTGAGCAAAACAGGTTTTCCTCATTAAAGGCATTCCACCACTGCTC
CCATTCATCAGTTCCATAGGTTGGAATCTAAAATACACAAACAATTAGAATCAGTAGTTTAACACATTAT
ACACTTAAAAATTTTATATTTACCTTAGAGCTTTAAATCTCTGTAGGTAGTTTGTCCAATTATGTCACAC
CACAGAAGTAAGGTTCCTTCACAAAGATCCGGACCAAAGCGGCCATCGTGCCTCCCCACTCCTGCAGTTC
GGGGGCATGGATGCGCGGATAGCCGCTGCTGGTTTCCTGGATGCCGACGGATTTGCACTGCCGGTAGAAC
TCCGCGAGGTCGTCCAGCCTCAGGCAGCAGCCA
