>Addgene plasmid #45590 | pQuantEGFP-bsr-kana | addgene partial sequence | sequence record 66598 | SV40pro-R 5'-cgggactatggttgctgact-3'
CTTCTGCCTGCTGGGGAGCCTGGGGACTTTCCACACCTGGTTGCTAACTAATTGAGATGCATGCTTTGCA
TACTTCTGCCTGCTGGAAATAACTTCGTATAGCATACATTATACGAACGGTACTCGAGGGGAAGCTTGCC
GCCGATATCACCAGCCTGTACAAGGGCGAGAATTTGTATTTTCAGGGTGAGCTCATGGTGAGCAAGGGCG
AGGAGCTGTTCACCGGGGTGGTGCCCATCCTGGTCGAGCTGGACGGCGACGTAAACGGCCACAAGTTCAG
CGTGTCCGGCGAGGGCGAGGGCGATGCCACCTACGGCAAGCTGACCCTGAAGTTCATCTGCACCACCGGC
AAGCTGCCCGTGCCCTGGCCCACCCTCGTGACCACCCTGACCTACGGCGTGCAGTGCTTCAGCCGCTACC
CCGACCACATGAAGCAGCACGACTTCTTCAAGTCCGCCATGCCCGAAGGCTACGTCCAGGAGCGCACCAT
CTTCTTCAAGGACGACGGCAACTACAAGACCCGCGCCGAGGTGAAGTTCGAGGGCGACACCCTGGTGAAC
CGCATCGAGCTGAAGGGCATCGACTTCAAGGAGGACGGCAACATCCTGGGGCACAAGCTGGAGTACAACT
ACAACAGCCACAACGTCTATATCATGGCCGACAAGCAGAAGAACGGCATCAAGGTGAACTTCAAGATCCG
CCACAACATCGAGGACGGCAGCGTGCAGCTCGCCGACCACTACCAGCAGAACACCCCCATCGGCGACGGC
CCCGTGCTGCTGCCCGACAACCACTACCTGAGCACCCAGTCCGCCCTGAGCAAAGACCCCAACGAGAAGC
GCGATCACATGGTCCTGCTGGAGTTCGTGACCGCCGCCGGGATCACTCTCGGCATGG
